Addgene plasmid #111858: His-ZZ-TEV-SNAPf-BICDR1
Purpose: N-terminal SNAPf tag on BICDR1 for expression in Sf9 cells. 8xHis-ZZ-SNAPf N-terminal tag, TEV site to cleave 8xHis-ZZ.
Depositing lab: Andrew Carter. Depositing organization: MRC Laboratory of Molecular Biology. Publication: Cryo-EM shows how dynactin recruits two dyneins for faster movement. Urnavicius L, Lau CK, Elshenawy MM, Morales-Rios E, Motz C, Yildiz A, Carter AP. Nature. 2018 Feb 7;554(7691):202-206. doi: 10.1038/nature25462. PubMed 29420470.
Backbone
  Vector backbone: pOmnibac
  Backbone size w/o insert (bp): 4517
  Total vector size (bp): 7341
  Vector type: Insect Expression
Growth in bacteria
  Bacterial resistance: Gentamicin, 10 μg/mL
  Growth temperature: 37°C
  Growth strain: DH5alpha
  Copy number: High Copy
Gene/Insert
  Gene/Insert name: BICDR1
  Species: M. musculus (mouse)
  Insert size (bp): 2824
  Mutation: R250Q, Optimised for Sf9 expression
  Entrez Gene: Bicdl1 (a.k.a. 2210403N09Rik, BICDR-1, Ccdc64)
  Tag / fusion protein: ZZ (N terminal on insert); TEV site (N terminal on insert); His-tag (N terminal on backbone); SNAPf-tag (N terminal on backbone)
Terms and licenses: Academic/Nonprofit Terms; Industry Terms: Not Available to Industry
Depositor comments: Please note that there are some discrepancies between Addgene's quality control sequence and the depositor's sequence. The depositor noted that these discrepancies do NOT affect plasmid function.
How to cite: His-ZZ-TEV-SNAPf-BICDR1 was a gift from Andrew Carter (Addgene plasmid # 111858 ; http://n2t.net/addgene:111858 ; RRID:Addgene_111858)
