[The description below was written by a language model from this plasmid's Addgene catalogue record and pLannotate feature annotations shown in this document.]
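Description:
His-ZZ-TEV-SNAPf-BICDR1 is a baculovirus transfer plasmid built on the pOmnibac backbone for producing a tagged form of mouse BICDR1 (Bicdl1, also known as Ccdc64) in Sf9 insect cells. It is maintained in E. coli through a high-copy ColE1/pUC-type origin and selected with gentamicin via the aacC1 acetyltransferase gene, which is driven by the class 1 integron Pc promoter. The backbone offers more than one route into a baculovirus genome. Tn7L and Tn7R ends flank the resistance marker and expression cassette, allowing transposition into a bacmid. The lef2/ORF603 and ORF1629 regions provide homology arms for recombination with viral DNA. A single loxP site upstream of the cassette permits Cre-mediated fusion with other plasmids.

Expression is driven by the very late AcMNPV polyhedrin promoter and terminated by an SV40 polyadenylation signal. The open reading frame encodes, from the N terminus, a polyhistidine tag (8xHis according to the depositor), two IgG-binding protein A domains (the ZZ tag), a TEV protease site, the fast-reacting SNAPf tag and BICDR1. The BICDR1 coding sequence is codon-optimised for Sf9 and carries an R250Q substitution. The His and ZZ modules allow affinity capture, and TEV cleavage then removes them, leaving SNAPf-BICDR1 that can be covalently labelled with benzylguanine-linked fluorophores or other substrates. The associated publication concerns cryo-EM and motility of dynein–dynactin complexes, consistent with use as a source of labelled recombinant adaptor protein.

The depositor and repository sequences differ by a few nucleotides in the backbone near the lef2 region, and the depositor states that these discrepancies do not affect function. Short annotated fragments such as SET1 and large T antigen appear to be incidental matches rather than functional parts.
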