Features (pLannotate 1.2.2; 18 found; start..end, strand, type, name):
     92..625     -  CDS            GmR: gentamycin acetyltransferase; aacC1; confers resistance to gentamycin
    814..842     -  promoter       Pc promoter: intI1 (promoter lies within the coding sequence); class 1 integron promoter
    913..946     +  protein_bind   loxP: Cre-mediated recombination occurs in the 8-bp core sequence (GCATACAT). Cre recombinase
   1023..1114    +  promoter       polyhedrin promoter: polh from Autographa californica; promoter for the baculovirus polyhedrin gene
   1181..1201    +  CDS            7xHis: 6xHis affinity tag
   1247..1420    +  CDS            ProtA: IgG-binding unit of Staphylococcus aureus protein A
   1424..1594    +  CDS            ProtA: IgG-binding unit of Staphylococcus aureus protein A
   1693..1713    +  CDS            capTEV™ (fragment): composite tag for in vivo biotinylation, TEV protease cleavage, and 6xHis tagging
   1715..2257    +  CDS            SNAP-tag®: human O6-alkylguanine-DNA-alkyltransferase variant that forms covalent bonds with benzylguanine derivatives fast-reacting variant, optimized for mammalian expression
   2264..3991    +  CDS            Bicdl1: BICL1_MOUSE - Also known as Bicdr1, Ccdc64. Experimental evidence at protein level: Swiss-Prot protein existence level 1. Component of secretory vesicle machinery in developing neurons that acts as a regulator of neurite outgrowth. Regulates the secretory vesicle transport by controlling the accumulation of Rab6- containing secretory vesicles in the pericentrosomal region restricting anterograde secretory transport during the early phase of neuronal differentiation, thereby inhibiting neuritogenesis. From Mus musculus (Mouse).
   4019..4102    +  CDS            large T antigen (fragment): large T antigen from SV40 (simian virus 40)
   4125..4259    +  polyA_signal   SV40 poly(A) signal: SV40 polyadenylation signal
   4288..4337    +  CDS            SET1 (fragment): solubility-enhancement tag derived from T7 phage gene 10B
   4380..4545    -  mobile_element Tn7L: mini-Tn7 element (left end of the Tn7 transposon) Tn7
   4552..5257    +  misc_recomb    baculovirus recombination region (ORF1629): contains part of ORF1629
   5447..6035    +  rep_origin     ori: high-copy-number ColE1/pMB1/pBR322/pUC origin of replication
   6287..7114    +  misc_recomb    baculovirus recombination region (lef2/ORF603): contains ORF603 and part of lef2
   7143..25      -  mobile_element Tn7R (across the origin): mini-Tn7 element (right end of the Tn7 transposon) Tn7
>Addgene plasmid #111858 | His-ZZ-TEV-SNAPf-BICDR1 | depositor full sequence | sequence record 210423 | His-ZZ-TEV-SNAPf-BICDR1 sequence 7341 bps
CCAAGGGCATGTAAAGACTATATTCGCGGCGTTGTGACAATTTACCGAACAACTCCGCGGCCGGGAAGCC
GATCTCGGCTTGAACGAATTGTTAGGTGGCGGTACTTGGGTCGATATCAAAGTGCATCACTTCTTCCCGT
ATGCCCAACTTTGTATAGAGAGCCACTGCGGGATCGTCACCGTAATCTGCTTGCACGTAGATCACATAAG
CACCAAGCGCGTTGGCCTCATGCTTGAGGAGATTGATGAGCGCGGTGGCAATGCCCTGCCTCCGGTGCTC
GCCGGAGACTGCGAGATCATAGATATAGATCTCACTACGCGGCTGCTCAAACTTGGGCAGAACGTAAGCC
GCGAGAGCGCCAACAACCGCTTCTTGGTCGAAGGCAGCAAGCGCGATGAATGTCTTACTACGGAGCAAGT
TCCCGAGGTAATCGGAGTCCGGCTGATGTTGGGAGTAGGTGGCTACGTCTCCGAACTCACGACCGAAAAG
ATCAAGAGCAGCCCGCATGGATTTGACTTGGTCAGGGCCGAGCCTACATGTGCGAATGATGCCCATACTT
GAGCCACCTAACTTTGTTTTAGGGCGACTGCCCTGCTGCGTAACATCGTTGCTGCTGCGTAACATCGTTG
CTGCTCCATAACATCAAACATCGACCCACGGCGTAACGCGCTTGCTGCTTGGATGCCCGAGGCATAGACT
GTACAAAAAAACAGTCATAACAAGCCATGAAAACCGCCACTGCGCCGTTACCACCGCTGCGTTCGGTCAA
GGTTCTGGACCAGTTGCGTGAGCGCATACGCTACTTGCATTACAGTTTACGAACCGAACAGGCTTATGTC
AACTGGGTTCGTGCCTTCATCCGTTTCCACGGTGTGCGTCACCCGGCAACCTTGGGCAGCAGCGAAGTCG
CCATAACTTCGTATAGCATACATTATACGAAGTTATCTGTAACTATAACGGTCCTAAGGTAGCGAGTTTA
AACACTAGTATCGATTCGCGACCTACTCCGGAATATTAATAGATCATGGAGATAATTAAAATGATAACCA
TCTCGCAAATAAATAAGTATTTTACTGTTTTCGTAACAGTTTTGTAATAAAAAAACCTATAAATATTCCG
GATTATTCATACCGTCCCACCATCGGGCGCGGATCTCGGTCCGAAACCATGTCGTACTACCATCACCATC
ACCATCACCATCACGGTTCTATGTGCATGGCAGGCCTTGCGCAACACGATGAAGCCGTGGACAACAAATT
CAACAAAGAACAACAAAACGCGTTCTATGAGATCTTACATTTACCTAACTTAAACGAAGAACAACGAAAC
GCCTTCATCCAAAGTTTAAAAGATGACCCAAGCCAAAGCGCTAACCTTTTAGCAGAAGCTAAAAAGCTAA
ATGATGCTCAGGCGCCGAAAGTAGACAACAAATTCAACAAAGAACAACAAAACGCGTTCTATGAGATCTT
ACATTTACCTAACTTAAACGAAGAACAACGAAACGCCTTCATCCAAAGTTTAAAAGATGACCCAAGCCAA
AGCGCTAACCTTTTAGCAGAAGCTAAAAAGCTAAATGATGCTCAGGCGCCGAAAGTAGACGCAAATTCCG
CGGGGAAGTCAACCGATTATGATATTCCAACTACTGCTAGCGAGAACCTATATTTCCAGGGAGATTATGA
TATCCCTACGACTGAGAATCTTTATTTTCAGGGCGACAAAGACTGCGAAATGAAGCGCACCACCCTGGAT
AGCCCTCTGGGCAAGCTGGAACTGTCTGGGTGCGAACAGGGCCTGCACCGTATCATCTTCCTGGGCAAAG
GAACATCTGCCGCCGACGCCGTGGAAGTGCCTGCCCCAGCCGCCGTGCTGGGCGGACCAGAGCCACTGAT
GCAGGCCACCGCCTGGCTCAACGCCTACTTTCACCAGCCTGAGGCCATCGAGGAGTTCCCTGTGCCAGCC
CTGCACCACCCAGTGTTCCAGCAGGAGAGCTTTACCCGCCAGGTGCTGTGGAAACTGCTGAAAGTGGTGA
AGTTCGGAGAGGTCATCAGCTACAGCCACCTGGCCGCCCTGGCCGGCAATCCCGCCGCCACCGCCGCCGT
GAAAACCGCCCTGAGCGGAAATCCCGTGCCCATTCTGATCCCCTGCCACCGGGTGGTGCAGGGCGACCTG
GACGTGGGGGGCTACGAGGGCGGGCTCGCCGTGAAAGAGTGGCTGCTGGCCCACGAGGGCCACAGACTGG
GCAAGCCTGGGCTGGGTGGTTCTTCCGCCTTCTGCCTGGGCTTGGCCGGCCGAGCTTCAGCACCCGCCGA
GCCGGACAGCGCCTGCTGCATGGAGCTGCCCGCTGGGGCCGGGGACGCAGTCCGGAGTCCCGCCACTGCT
GCCGCCCTCGTCTCCTTCCCCGGAGGTCCCGGGGAACTGGAACTGGCCTTAGAGGAGGAGCTGGCGTTGC
TGGCGGCCGGGGAGCGGTCGTCCGAGCCCGGCGAGCATCCTCAGGCGGAGCCGGAGTCTCCGGTTGAGGG
GCACGGGCCGCCGCTGCCGCCGCCGCCTACCCAGGATCCCGAGCTGCTGTCGGTGATCCGCCAGAAGGAG
AAGGATCTGGTGTTGGCGGCCCGACTAGGCAAGGCGCTGCTCGAGAGGAACCAGGACATGAGCCGGCAGT
ACGAGCAGATGCACAAGGAGCTGACGGACAAGCTAGAGCACCTAGAACAAGAGAAACATGAACTGAGAAG
GCGATTCGAGAATCGAGAAGGGGAGTGGGAAGGACGGGTGTCTGAGCTGGAGACGGACGTGAAGCAGCTA
CAGGATGAGTTGGAGAGGCAGCAGCTCCACCTTCGGGAAGCAGACCGAGAAAAAACACGAGCTGTCCAGG
AACTGTCAGAACAGAACCAGAGGCTGCTGGACCAACTCAGCAGGGCATCTGAAGTTGAGAGACAGCTCTC
CATGCAGGTCCATGCTCTCAAAGAAGACTTCCGGGAGAAAAATTCCTCCACCAACCAGCATATCATCCGG
CTGGAGAGTCTGCAGGCCGAGATCAAGATGCTGTCAGATCGAAAACGGGAGCTGGAGCATCGGCTCAGCG
CCACCTTGGAGGAGAATGACCTGCTTCAAGGGACTGTGGAGGAGCTGCAGGACCGGGTGCTGATCCTAGA
AAGGCAGGGCCATGACAAAGACCTACAGCTGCACCAAAGCCAGCTGGAGCTCCAGGAGGTGCGGCTGTCC
TACCGGCAGCTGCAGGGCAAGGTGGAGGAACTCACGGAGGAGAGGAGTTTGCAGAGCTCGGCTGCGACCA
GCACGTCCCTGCTGTCAGAGATCGAGCAGAGCATGGAGGCCGAGGAGCTGGAGCAGGAGAGAGAGCAGCT
GAGGCTGCAGCTCTGGGAAGCCTACTGCCAGGTTCGATATCTCTGCTCACACCTCCGAGGGAATGACAGT
GCCGACTCAGCCGTATCCACAGACTCCTCCATGGACGAGTCCTCGGAGACCTCGTCGGCCAAGGACGTGC
CTGCCGGCAGCCTGCGCACTGCCCTCAACGATCTCAAGAGGCTGATACAGAGCATCGTGGACGGTGTGGA
GCCCACGGTGACACTGCTGAGCGTGGAGATGACCGCACTGAAGGAGGAAAGGGACCGACTCAGAGTGACC
TCTGAGGACAAGGAGCCAAAGGAGCAGCTTCAGAAGGCCATCAGGGACCGGGACGAGGCCATTGCCAAGA
AGAACGCTGTGGAGCTGGAACTCGCCAAGTGCAAGATGGATATGATGTCTCTGAACAGCCAGCTACTGGA
TGCCATTCAGCAAAAACTGAACCTCTCTCAGCAGCTGGAGGCTTGGCAGGATGACATGCACAGGGTCATT
GACAGGCAGCTGATGGACACGCACCTGAAGGAACAGAGCCGGCCTGCTGCTGCTGCCTTCCCTAGGGGCC
ACGGCGTAGGGCGGGGGCAGGAACCCAGCACCGCAGATGGCAAACGGCTCTTCTCCTTCTTCAGGAAGAT
TTAATGAGCTTGTCGAGAAGTACTAGAGGATCATAATCAGCCATACCACATTTGTAGAGGTTTTACTTGC
TTTAAAAAACCTCCCACACCTCCCCCTGAACCTGAAACATAAAATGAATGCAATTGTTGTTGTTAACTTG
TTTATTGCAGCTTATAATGGTTACAAATAAAGCAATAGCATCACAAATTTCACAAATAAAGCATTTTTTT
CACTGCATTCTAGTTGTGGTTTGTCCAAACTCATCAATGTATCTTATCATGTCTGGATCTGATCACTGCT
TGAGCCTAGAAGATCCGGCTGCTAACAAAGCCCGAAAGGAAGCTGAGTTGGCTGCTGCCACCGCTGAGCA
ATAACTATCATAACCCCTAGGGTATACCCATCTAATTGGAACCAGATAAGTGAAATCTAGTTCCAAACTA
TTTTGTCATTTTTAATTTTCGTATTAGCTTACGACGCTACACCCAGTTCCCATCTATTTTGTCACTCTTC
CCTAAATAATCCTTAAAAACTCCATTTCCACCCCTCCCAGTTCCCAACTATTTTGTCCGCCCACAACCGG
TGGAGGAAATTCTCCTTGAAGTTTCCCTGGTGTTCAAAGTAAAGGAGTTTGCACCAGACGCACCTCTGTT
CACTGGTCCGGCGTATTAAAACACGATACATTGTTATTAGTACATTTATTAAGCGCTAGATTCTGTGCGT
TGTTGATTTACAGACAATTGTTGTACGTATTTTAATAATTCATTAAATTTATAATCTTTAGGGTGGTATG
TTAGAGCGAAAATCAAATGATTTTCAGCGTCTTTATATCTGAATTTAAATATTAAATCCTCAATAGATTT
GTAAAATAGGTTTCGATTAGTTTCAAACAAGGGTTGTTTTTCCGAACCGATGGCTGGACTATCTAATGGA
TTTTCGCTCAACGCCACAAAACTTGCCAAATCTTGTAGCAGCAATCTAGCTTTGTCGATATTCGTTTGTG
TTTTGTTTTGTAATAAAGGTTCGACGTCGTTCAAAATATTATGCGCTTTTGTATTTCTTTCATCACTGTC
GTTAGTGTACAATTGACTCGACGTAAACACGTTAAATAGAGCTTGGACATATTTAACATCGGGCGTGTTA
GCTTTATTAGGCCGATTATCGTCGTCGTCCCAACCCTCGTCGTTAGAAGTTGCTTCCGAAGACGATTTTG
CCATAGCCACACGACGCCTATTAATTGTGTCGGCTAACACGTCCGCGATCAAATTTGTAGTTGAGCTTTT
TGGAATTACCGGTTGACTTGGGTCAACTGTCAGACCAAGTTTACTCATATATACTTTAGATTGATTTAAA
ACTTCATTTTTAATTTAAAAGGATCTAGGTGAAGATCCTTTTTGATAATCTCATGACCAAAATCCCTTAA
CGTGAGTTTTCGTTCCACTGAGCGTCAGACCCCGTAGAAAAGATCAAAGGATCTTCTTGAGATCCTTTTT
TTCTGCGCGTAATCTGCTGCTTGCAAACAAAAAAACCACCGCTACCAGCGGTGGTTTGTTTGCCGGATCA
AGAGCTACCAACTCTTTTTCCGAAGGTAACTGGCTTCAGCAGAGCGCAGATACCAAATACTGTTCTTCTA
GTGTAGCCGTAGTTAGGCCACCACTTCAAGAACTCTGTAGCACCGCCTACATACCTCGCTCTGCTAATCC
TGTTACCAGTGGCTGCTGCCAGTGGCGATAAGTCGTGTCTTACCGGGTTGGACTCAAGACGATAGTTACC
GGATAAGGCGCAGCGGTCGGGCTGAACGGGGGGTTCGTGCACACAGCCCAGCTTGGAGCGAACGACCTAC
ACCGAACTGAGATACCTACAGCGTGAGCTATGAGAAAGCGCCACGCTTCCCGAAGGGAGAAAGGCGGACA
GGTATCCGGTAAGCGGCAGGGTCGGAACAGGAGAGCGCACGAGGGAGCTTCCAGGGGGAAACGCCTGGTA
TCTTTATAGTCCTGTCGGGTTTCGCCACCTCTGACTTGAGCGTCGATTTTTGTGATGCTCGTCAGGGGGG
CGGAGCCTATGGAAAAACGCCAGCAACGCGGCCTTTTTACGGTTCCTGGCCTTTTGCTGGCCTTTTGCTC
ACATGTTCTTTCCTGCGTTATCCCCTGATTGACTTGGGTCGCTCTTCCTGTGGATGCGCAGGTATGTACA
GGAAGAGGTTTATACTAAACTGTTACATTGCAAACGTGGTTTCGTGTGCCAAGTGTGAAAACCGATGTTT
AATCAAGGCTCTGACGCATTTCTACAACCACGACTCTAAGTGTGTGGGTGAAGTCATGCATCTTTTAATC
AAATCCCAAGATGTGTATAAACCACCAAACTGCCAAAAAATGAAAACTGTCGACAAGCTCTGTCCGTTTG
CTGGCAACTGCAAGGGTCTCAATCCTATTTGTAATTATTGAATAATAAAACAATTATAAATGTCAAATTT
GTTTTTTATTAACGATACAAACCAAACGCAACAAGAACATTTGTAGTATTATCTATAATTGAAAACGCGT
AGTTATAATCGCTGAGGTAATATTTAAAATCATTTTCAAATGATTCACAGTTAATTTGCGACAATATAAT
TTTATTTTCACATAAACTAGACGCCTTGTCGTCTTCTTCTTCGTATTCCTTCTCTTTTTCATTTTTCTCT
TCATAAAAATTAACATAGTTATTATCGTATCCATATATGTATCTATCGTATAGAGTAAATTTTTTGTTGT
CATAAATATATATGTCTTTTTTAATGGGGTGTATAGTACCGCTGCGCATAGTTTTTCTGTAATTTACAAC
AGTGCTATTTTCTGGTAGTTCTTCGGAGTGTGTTGCTTTAATTATTAAATTTATATAATCAATGAATTTG
GGATCGTCGGTTTTGTACAATATGTTGCCGGCATAGTACGCAGCTTCTTCTAGTTCAATTACACCATTTT
TTAGCAGCACCGGATTAACATAACTTTCCAAAATGTTGTACGAACCGTTAAACAAAAACAGTTCACCTCC
CTTTTCTATACTATTGTCTGCGAGCAGTTGTTTGTTGTTAAAAATAACAGCCATTGTAATGAGACGCACA
AACTAATATCACAAACTGGAAATGTCTATCAATATATAGTTGCTGATTGCGCAGATGCCCTGCGTAAGCG
GGTGTGGGCGGACAATAAAGTCTTAAACTGAACAAAATAGATCTAAACTATGACAATAAAGTCTTAAACT
AGACAGAATAGTTGTAAACTGAAATCAGTCCAGTTATGCTGTGAAAAAGCATACTGGACTTTTGTTATGG
CTAAAGCAAACTCTTCATTTTCTGAAGTGCAAATTGCCCGTCGTATTAAAGAGGGGCGTGG
