Features (pLannotate 1.2.2; 19 found; start..end, strand, type, name):
     92..625     -  CDS            GmR: gentamycin acetyltransferase; aacC1; confers resistance to gentamycin
    814..842     -  promoter       Pc promoter: intI1 (promoter lies within the coding sequence); class 1 integron promoter
    913..946     +  protein_bind   loxP: Cre-mediated recombination occurs in the 8-bp core sequence (GCATACAT). Cre recombinase
   1023..1114    +  promoter       polyhedrin promoter: polh from Autographa californica; promoter for the baculovirus polyhedrin gene
   1181..1201    +  CDS            7xHis: 6xHis affinity tag
   1247..1420    +  CDS            ProtA: IgG-binding unit of Staphylococcus aureus protein A
   1424..1594    +  CDS            ProtA: IgG-binding unit of Staphylococcus aureus protein A
   1693..1713    +  CDS            capTEV™ (fragment): composite tag for in vivo biotinylation, TEV protease cleavage, and 6xHis tagging
   1715..2257    +  CDS            SNAP-tag®: human O6-alkylguanine-DNA-alkyltransferase variant that forms covalent bonds with benzylguanine derivatives fast-reacting variant, optimized for mammalian expression
   2264..3991    +  CDS            Bicdl1: BICL1_MOUSE - Also known as Bicdr1, Ccdc64. Experimental evidence at protein level: Swiss-Prot protein existence level 1. Component of secretory vesicle machinery in developing neurons that acts as a regulator of neurite outgrowth. Regulates the secretory vesicle transport by controlling the accumulation of Rab6- containing secretory vesicles in the pericentrosomal region restricting anterograde secretory transport during the early phase of neuronal differentiation, thereby inhibiting neuritogenesis. From Mus musculus (Mouse).
   4019..4102    +  CDS            large T antigen (fragment): large T antigen from SV40 (simian virus 40)
   4125..4259    +  polyA_signal   SV40 poly(A) signal: SV40 polyadenylation signal
   4288..4337    +  CDS            SET1 (fragment): solubility-enhancement tag derived from T7 phage gene 10B
   4380..4545    -  mobile_element Tn7L: mini-Tn7 element (left end of the Tn7 transposon) Tn7
   4552..5257    +  misc_recomb    baculovirus recombination region (ORF1629): contains part of ORF1629
   5447..6035    +  rep_origin     ori: high-copy-number ColE1/pMB1/pBR322/pUC origin of replication
   6151..6291    +  CDS            LEF-2 (fragment): LEF2_NPVAC - Experimental evidence at protein level: Swiss-Prot protein existence level 1. Plays an essential role in viral DNA replication. Does not seem to participate in the initiation step but is rather important for the amplification of DNA. Also required for expression from the vp39 and polh promoters. From Autographa californica nuclear polyhedrosis virus (AcMNPV).
   6291..7118    +  misc_recomb    baculovirus recombination region (lef2/ORF603): contains ORF603 and part of lef2
   7147..25      -  mobile_element Tn7R (across the origin): mini-Tn7 element (right end of the Tn7 transposon) Tn7
>Addgene plasmid #111858 | His-ZZ-TEV-SNAPf-BICDR1 | addgene full sequence | sequence record 215337 | Addgene NGS Result
CCAAGGGCATGTAAAGACTATATTCGCGGCGTTGTGACAATTTACCGAACAACTCCGCGGCCGGGAAGCC
GATCTCGGCTTGAACGAATTGTTAGGTGGCGGTACTTGGGTCGATATCAAAGTGCATCACTTCTTCCCGT
ATGCCCAACTTTGTATAGAGAGCCACTGCGGGATCGTCACCGTAATCTGCTTGCACGTAGATCACATAAG
CACCAAGCGCGTTGGCCTCATGCTTGAGGAGATTGATGAGCGCGGTGGCAATGCCCTGCCTCCGGTGCTC
GCCGGAGACTGCGAGATCATAGATATAGATCTCACTACGCGGCTGCTCAAACTTGGGCAGAACGTAAGCC
GCGAGAGCGCCAACAACCGCTTCTTGGTCGAAGGCAGCAAGCGCGATGAATGTCTTACTACGGAGCAAGT
TCCCGAGGTAATCGGAGTCCGGCTGATGTTGGGAGTAGGTGGCTACGTCTCCGAACTCACGACCGAAAAG
ATCAAGAGCAGCCCGCATGGATTTGACTTGGTCAGGGCCGAGCCTACATGTGCGAATGATGCCCATACTT
GAGCCACCTAACTTTGTTTTAGGGCGACTGCCCTGCTGCGTAACATCGTTGCTGCTGCGTAACATCGTTG
CTGCTCCATAACATCAAACATCGACCCACGGCGTAACGCGCTTGCTGCTTGGATGCCCGAGGCATAGACT
GTACAAAAAAACAGTCATAACAAGCCATGAAAACCGCCACTGCGCCGTTACCACCGCTGCGTTCGGTCAA
GGTTCTGGACCAGTTGCGTGAGCGCATACGCTACTTGCATTACAGTTTACGAACCGAACAGGCTTATGTC
AACTGGGTTCGTGCCTTCATCCGTTTCCACGGTGTGCGTCACCCGGCAACCTTGGGCAGCAGCGAAGTCG
CCATAACTTCGTATAGCATACATTATACGAAGTTATCTGTAACTATAACGGTCCTAAGGTAGCGAGTTTA
AACACTAGTATCGATTCGCGACCTACTCCGGAATATTAATAGATCATGGAGATAATTAAAATGATAACCA
TCTCGCAAATAAATAAGTATTTTACTGTTTTCGTAACAGTTTTGTAATAAAAAAACCTATAAATATTCCG
GATTATTCATACCGTCCCACCATCGGGCGCGGATCTCGGTCCGAAACCATGTCGTACTACCATCACCATC
ACCATCACCATCACGGTTCTATGTGCATGGCAGGCCTTGCGCAACACGATGAAGCCGTGGACAACAAATT
CAACAAAGAACAACAAAACGCGTACTATGAGATCTTACATTTACCTAACTTAAACGAAGGACAACGAAAC
GCCTTCATCCAAAGTTTAAAAGATGACCCAAGCCAAAGCGCTAACCTTTTAGCAGAAGCTAAAAAGCTAA
ATGATGCTCAGGCGCCGAAAGTAGACAACAAATTCAACAAAGAACAACAAAACGCGTTCTATGAGATCTT
ACATTTACCTAACTTAAACGAAGAACAACGAAACGCCTTCATCCAAAGTTTAAAAGATGACCCAAGCCAA
AGCGCTAACCTTTTAGCAGAAGCTGAAAAGCTAAATGATGCTCAGGCGCCGAAAGTAGACGCAAATTCCG
CGGGGAAGTCAACCGATTATGATATTCCAACTACTGCTAGCGAGAACCTATATTTCCAGGGAGATTATGA
TATCCCTACGACTGAGAATCTTTATTTTCAGGGCGACAAAGACTGCGAAATGAAGCGCACCACCCTGGAT
AGCCCTCTGGGCAAGCTGGAACTGTCTGGGTGCGAACAGGGCCTGCACCGTATCATCTTCCTGGGCAAAG
GAACATCTGCCGCCGACGCCGTGGAAGTGCCTGCCCCAGCCGCCGTGCTGGGCGGACCAGAGCCACTGAT
GCAGGCCACCGCCTGGCTCAACGCCTACTTTCACCAGCCTGAGGCCATCGAGGAGTTCCCTGTGCCAGCC
CTGCACCACCCAGTGTTCCAGCAGGAGAGCTTTACCCGCCAGGTGCTGTGGAAACTGCTGAAAGTGGTGA
AGTTCGGAGAGGTCATCAGCTACAGCCACCTGGCCGCCCTGGCCGGCAATCCCGCCGCCACCGCCGCCGT
GAAAACCGCCCTGAGCGGAAATCCCGTGCCCATTCTGATCCCCTGCCACCGGGTGGTGCAGGGCGACCTG
GACGTGGGGGGCTACGAGGGCGGGCTCGCCGTGAAAGAGTGGCTGCTGGCCCACGAGGGCCACAGACTGG
GCAAGCCTGGGCTGGGTGGTTCTTCCGCCTTCTGCCTGGGCTTGGCCGGCCGAGCTTCAGCACCCGCCGA
GCCGGACAGCGCCTGCTGCATGGAGCTGCCCGCTGGGGCCGGGGACGCAGTCCGGAGTCCCGCCACTGCT
GCCGCCCTCGTCTCCTTCCCCGGAGGTCCCGGGGAACTGGAACTGGCCTTAGAGGAGGAGCTGGCGTTGC
TGGCGGCCGGGGAGCGGTCGTCCGAGCCCGGCGAGCATCCTCAGGCGGAGCCGGAGTCTCCGGTTGAGGG
GCACGGGCCGCCGCTGCCGCCGCCGCCTACCCAGGATCCCGAGCTGCTGTCGGTGATCCGCCAGAAGGAG
AAGGATCTGGTGTTGGCGGCCCGACTAGGCAAGGCGCTGCTCGAGAGGAACCAGGACATGAGCCGGCAGT
ACGAGCAGATGCACAAGGAGCTGACGGACAAGCTAGAGCACCTAGAACAAGAGAAACATGAACTGAGAAG
GCGATTCGAGAATCGAGAAGGGGAGTGGGAAGGACGGGTGTCTGAGCTGGAGACGGACGTGAAGCAGCTA
CAGGATGAGTTGGAGAGGCAGCAGCTCCACCTTCGGGAAGCAGACCGAGAAAAAACACGAGCTGTCCAGG
AACTGTCAGAACAGAACCAGAGGCTGCTGGACCAACTCAGCAGGGCATCTGAAGTTGAGAGACAGCTCTC
CATGCAGGTCCATGCTCTCAAAGAAGACTTCCGGGAGAAAAATTCCTCCACCAACCAGCATATCATCCAG
CTGGAGAGTCTGCAGGCCGAGATCAAGATGCTGTCAGATCGAAAACGGGAGCTGGAGCATCGGCTCAGCG
CCACCTTGGAGGAGAATGACCTGCTTCAAGGGACTGTGGAGGAGCTGCAGGACCGGGTGCTGATCCTAGA
AAGGCAGGGCCATGACAAAGACCTACAGCTGCACCAAAGCCAGCTGGAGCTCCAGGAGGTGCGGCTGTCC
TACCGGCAGCTGCAGGGCAAGGTGGAGGAACTCACGGAGGAGAGGAGTTTGCAGAGCTCGGCTGCGACCA
GCACGTCCCTGCTGTCAGAGATCGAGCAGAGCATGGAGGCCGAGGAGCTGGAGCAGGAGAGAGAGCAGCT
GAGGCTGCAGCTCTGGGAAGCCTACTGCCAGGTTCGATATCTCTGCTCACACCTCCGAGGGAATGACAGT
GCCGACTCTGCCGTATCCACAGACTCCTCCATGGACGAGTCCTCGGAGACCTCGTCGGCCAAGGACGTGC
CTGCCGGCAGCCTGCGCACTGCCCTCAACGATCTCAAGAGGCTGATACAGAGCATCGTGGACGGTGTGGA
GCCCACGGTGACACTGCTGAGCGTGGAGATGACCGCACTGAAGGAGGAAAGGGACCGACTCAGAGTGACC
TCTGAGGACAAGGAGCCAAAGGAGCAGCTTCAGAAGGCCATCAGGGACCGGGACGAGGCCATTGCCAAGA
AGAACGCTGTGGAGCTGGAACTCGCCAAGTGCAAGATGGATATGATGTCTCTGAACAGCCAGCTACTGGA
TGCCATTCAGCAAAAACTGAACCTCTCTCAGCAGCTGGAGGCTTGGCAGGATGACATGCACAGGGTCATT
GACAGGCAGCTGATGGACACGCACCTGAAGGAACAGAGCCGGCCTGCTGCTGCTGCCTTCCCTAGGGGCC
ACGGCGTAGGGCGGGGGCAGGAACCCAGCACCGCAGATGGCAAACGGCTCTTCTCCTTCTTCAGGAAGAT
TTAATGAGCTTGTCGAGAAGTACTAGAGGATCATAATCAGCCATACCACATTTGTAGAGGTTTTACTTGC
TTTAAAAAACCTCCCACACCTCCCCCTGAACCTGAAACATAAAATGAATGCAATTGTTGTTGTTAACTTG
TTTATTGCAGCTTATAATGGTTACAAATAAAGCAATAGCATCACAAATTTCACAAATAAAGCATTTTTTT
CACTGCATTCTAGTTGTGGTTTGTCCAAACTCATCAATGTATCTTATCATGTCTGGATCTGATCACTGCT
TGAGCCTAGAAGATCCGGCTGCTAACAAAGCCCGAAAGGAAGCTGAGTTGGCTGCTGCCACCGCTGAGCA
ATAACTATCATAACCCCTAGGGTATACCCATCTAATTGGAACCAGATAAGTGAAATCTAGTTCCAAACTA
TTTTGTCATTTTTAATTTTCGTATTAGCTTACGACGCTACACCCAGTTCCCATCTATTTTGTCACTCTTC
CCTAAATAATCCTTAAAAACTCCATTTCCACCCCTCCCAGTTCCCAACTATTTTGTCCGCCCACAACCGG
TGGAGGAAATTCTCCTTGAAGTTTCCCTGGTGTTCAAAGTAAAGGAGTTTGCACCAGACGCACCTCTGTT
CACTGGTCCGGCGTATTAAAACACGATACATTGTTATTAGTACATTTATTAAGCGCTAGATTCTGTGCGT
TGTTGATTTACAGACAATTGTTGTACGTATTTTAATAATTCATTAAATTTATAATCTTTAGGGTGGTATG
TTAGAGCGAAAATCAAATGATTTTCAGCGTCTTTATATCTGAATTTAAATATTAAATCCTCAATAGATTT
GTAAAATAGGTTTCGATTAGTTTCAAACAAGGGTTGTTTTTCCGAACCGATGGCTGGACTATCTAATGGA
TTTTCGCTCAACGCCACAAAACTTGCCAAATCTTGTAGCAGCAATCTAGCTTTGTCGATATTCGTTTGTG
TTTTGTTTTGTAATAAAGGTTCGACGTCGTTCAAAATATTATGCGCTTTTGTATTTCTTTCATCACTGTC
GTTAGTGTACAATTGACTCGACGTAAACACGTTAAATAGAGCTTGGACATATTTAACATCGGGCGTGTTA
GCTTTATTAGGCCGATTATCGTCGTCGTCCCAACCCTCGTCGTTAGAAGTTGCTTCCGAAGACGATTTTG
CCATAGCCACACGACGCCTATTAATTGTGTCGGCTAACACGTCCGCGATCAAATTTGTAGTTGAGCTTTT
TGGAATTACCGGTTGACTTGGGTCAACTGTCAGACCAAGTTTACTCATATATACTTTAGATTGATTTAAA
ACTTCATTTTTAATTTAAAAGGATCTAGGTGAAGATCCTTTTTGATAATCTCATGACCAAAATCCCTTAA
CGTGAGTTTTCGTTCCACTGAGCGTCAGACCCCGTAGAAAAGATCAAAGGATCTTCTTGAGATCCTTTTT
TTCTGCGCGTAATCTGCTGCTTGCAAACAAAAAAACCACCGCTACCAGCGGTGGTTTGTTTGCCGGATCA
AGAGCTACCAACTCTTTTTCCGAAGGTAACTGGCTTCAGCAGAGCGCAGATACCAAATACTGTTCTTCTA
GTGTAGCCGTAGTTAGGCCACCACTTCAAGAACTCTGTAGCACCGCCTACATACCTCGCTCTGCTAATCC
TGTTACCAGTGGCTGCTGCCAGTGGCGATAAGTCGTGTCTTACCGGGTTGGACTCAAGACGATAGTTACC
GGATAAGGCGCAGCGGTCGGGCTGAACGGGGGGTTCGTGCACACAGCCCAGCTTGGAGCGAACGACCTAC
ACCGAACTGAGATACCTACAGCGTGAGCTATGAGAAAGCGCCACGCTTCCCGAAGGGAGAAAGGCGGACA
GGTATCCGGTAAGCGGCAGGGTCGGAACAGGAGAGCGCACGAGGGAGCTTCCAGGGGGAAACGCCTGGTA
TCTTTATAGTCCTGTCGGGTTTCGCCACCTCTGACTTGAGCGTCGATTTTTGTGATGCTCGTCAGGGGGG
CGGAGCCTATGGAAAAACGCCAGCAACGCGGCCTTTTTACGGTTCCTGGCCTTTTGCTGGCCTTTTGCTC
ACATGTTCTTTCCTGCGTTATCCCCTGATTGACTTGGGTCGCTCTTCCTGTGGATGCGCAGGTATGTACA
GGAAGAGGTTTATACTAAACTGTTACATTGCAAACGTGGTTTCGTGTGCCAAGTGTGAAAACCGATGTTT
AATCAAGGCTCTGACGCATTTCTACAACCACGACTCTAAGTGTGTGGGTGAAGTCATGCATGCATCTTTT
AATCAAATCCCAAGATGTGTATAAACCACCAAACTGCCAAAAAATGAAAACTGTCGACAAGCTCTGTCCG
TTTGCTGGCAACTGCAAGGGTCTCAATCCTATTTGTAATTATTGAATAATAAAACAATTATAAATGTCAA
ATTTGTTTTTTATTAACGATACAAACCAAACGCAACAAGAACATTTGTAGTATTATCTATAATTGAAAAC
GCGTAGTTATAATCGCTGAGGTAATATTTAAAATCATTTTCAAATGATTCACAGTTAATTTGCGACAATA
TAATTTTATTTTCACATAAACTAGACGCCTTGTCGTCTTCTTCTTCGTATTCCTTCTCTTTTTCATTTTT
CTCTTCATAAAAATTAACATAGTTATTATCGTATCCATATATGTATCTATCGTATAGAGTAAATTTTTTG
TTGTCATAAATATATATGTCTTTTTTAATGGGGTGTATAGTACCGCTGCGCATAGTTTTTCTGTAATTTA
CAACAGTGCTATTTTCTGGTAGTTCTTCGGAGTGTGTTGCTTTAATTATTAAATTTATATAATCAATGAA
TTTGGGATCGTCGGTTTTGTACAATATGTTGCCGGCATAGTACGCAGCTTCTTCTAGTTCAATTACACCA
TTTTTTAGCAGCACCGGATTAACATAACTTTCCAAAATGTTGTACGAACCGTTAAACAAAAACAGTTCAC
CTCCCTTTTCTATACTATTGTCTGCGAGCAGTTGTTTGTTGTTAAAAATAACAGCCATTGTAATGAGACG
CACAAACTAATATCACAAACTGGAAATGTCTATCAATATATAGTTGCTGATTGCGCAGATGCCCTGCGTA
AGCGGGTGTGGGCGGACAATAAAGTCTTAAACTGAACAAAATAGATCTAAACTATGACAATAAAGTCTTA
AACTAGACAGAATAGTTGTAAACTGAAATCAGTCCAGTTATGCTGTGAAAAAGCATACTGGACTTTTGTT
ATGGCTAAAGCAAACTCTTCATTTTCTGAAGTGCAAATTGCCCGTCGTATTAAAGAGGGGCGTGG
